Addgene plasmid #187238: 1154B_gFLE_pB_VTK_ActG
Purpose: An. gambiae transgenesis plasmid. PiggyBac with transposase in backbone. Expresses two gRNAs targeting fle
Depositing lab: Omar Akbari. Depositing organization: University of California, San Diego (UCSD). Publication: A confinable female-lethal population suppression system in the malaria vector, Anopheles gambiae. Smidler AL, Pai JJ, Apte RA, Sanchez C HM, Corder RM, Jeffrey Gutierrez E, Thakre N, Antoshechkin I, Marshall JM, Akbari OS. Sci Adv. 2023 Jul 7;9(27):eade8903. doi: 10.1126/sciadv.ade8903. Epub 2023 Jul 5. PubMed 37406109.
Backbone
  Vector backbone: pBVTK_ActG
  Backbone manufacturer: na
  Total vector size (bp): 12559
  Vector type: Insect Expression, CRISPR
Growth in bacteria
  Bacterial resistance: Kanamycin, 50 μg/mL
  Growth temperature: 37°C
  Growth strain: DH5alpha
  Copy number: Unknown
Gene/Insert
  Gene/Insert name: Femaleless
  gRNA/shRNA sequence: CGACGGCTCGTTCATCGCTG, ATCGAGCGCGTCGCCTGGTA
  Species: A. gambiae
Terms and licenses: Academic/Nonprofit Terms; Industry Terms: Not Available to Industry
How to cite: 1154B_gFLE_pB_VTK_ActG was a gift from Omar Akbari (Addgene plasmid # 187238 ; http://n2t.net/addgene:187238 ; RRID:Addgene_187238)
