[The description below was written by a language model from this plasmid's Addgene catalogue record and pLannotate feature annotations shown in this document.]
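Description:
1154B_gFLE_pB_VTK_ActG is a 12.6 kb piggyBac transgenesis plasmid for the malaria mosquito Anopheles gambiae, classed as an insect expression and CRISPR vector. It is built on the pBVTK_ActG backbone, which, according to the record, carries the piggyBac transposase in the plasmid backbone, so the transposon cargo and the enzyme that mobilises it are delivered on one molecule. In E. coli it replicates from a high-copy ColE1/pUC-type origin and is selected with kanamycin through an aph(3')-Ia cassette. An f1 origin and leftover lacZα, lac promoter/operator and MCS fragments reflect its cloning-vector ancestry.

The payload is a pair of guide RNAs targeting femaleless (fle), an A. gambiae gene. The automated annotation detects one S. pyogenes Cas9 gRNA scaffold, and it does not identify the promoters driving the guides, the second scaffold, the piggyBac terminal repeats or the transposase coding sequence. Large stretches of the sequence are therefore unannotated and the table should be read as partial. Downstream of the annotated scaffold is a fluorescent marker cassette consisting of a region matching the Drosophila actin 5C promoter, EGFP and an SV40 polyadenylation signal, which presumably allows transgenic mosquitoes to be identified by green fluorescence. Two loxP sites flank the gRNA and marker region, which could permit Cre-mediated manipulation of the integrated cassette. Short matches to lambda portal protein, lacI, RSF ori and attL2 are likely incidental or vestigial hits.

No Cas9 is annotated, so the plasmid appears intended to generate a gRNA-expressing line that disrupts fle when combined with a Cas9 source. This fits the associated work on a confinable female-lethal population suppression system.
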