Features (pLannotate 1.2.2; 20 found; start..end, strand, type, name):
     30..458     -  rep_origin     f1 ori (sequence partly withheld): f1 bacteriophage origin of replication; arrow indicates direction of (+) strand synthesis
    463..618     -  CDS            lacZα (fragment): LacZα fragment of β-galactosidase; lacZ fragment
    620..739     +  CDS            B (fragment): PORTL_LAMBD - Experimental evidence at protein level: Swiss-Prot protein existence level 1. Forms the portal vertex of the capsid (PubMed:6228056, PubMed:6232391). This portal plays critical roles in head assembly, genome packaging, neck/tail attachment, and genome ejection (Probable). The portal protein multimerizes as a single ring-shaped homododecamer arranged around a central channel (PubMed:6232391). Binds to the terminase subunits to form the packaging machine (PubMed:7799432). From Escherichia phage lambda (Bacteriophage lambda).
    993..1026    -  protein_bind   loxP: Cre-mediated recombination occurs in the 8-bp core sequence (GCATACAT). Cre recombinase
   1404..1479    +  misc_RNA       gRNA scaffold: guide RNA scaffold for the Streptococcus pyogenes CRISPR/Cas9 system
   2008..2942    +  promoter       Ac5 promoter (fragment): Drosophila melanogaster actin 5c promoter
   4682..5399    +  CDS            EGFP (fragment): the original enhanced GFP (Yang et al., 1996) mammalian codon-optimized
   5422..5505    +  CDS            large T antigen (fragment): large T antigen from SV40 (simian virus 40)
   5528..5609    +  polyA_signal   SV40 poly(A) signal: SV40 polyadenylation signal
   5635..5668    -  protein_bind   loxP: Cre-mediated recombination occurs in the 8-bp core sequence (GCATACAT). Cre recombinase
   5671..5703    -  misc_feature   MCS (fragment): pBluescript multiple cloning site
   6016..6483    +  CDS            B (fragment): PORTL_LAMBD - Experimental evidence at protein level: Swiss-Prot protein existence level 1. Forms the portal vertex of the capsid (PubMed:6228056, PubMed:6232391). This portal plays critical roles in head assembly, genome packaging, neck/tail attachment, and genome ejection (Probable). The portal protein multimerizes as a single ring-shaped homododecamer arranged around a central channel (PubMed:6232391). Binds to the terminase subunits to form the packaging machine (PubMed:7799432). From Escherichia phage lambda (Bacteriophage lambda).
   6519..6541    -  protein_bind   lac operator (fragment): The lac repressor binds to the lac operator to inhibit transcription in E. coli. This inhibition can be relieved by adding lactose or isopropyl-β-D-thiogalactopyranoside (IPTG). lac repressor encoded by lacI
   6545..6575    -  promoter       lac promoter: promoter for the E. coli lac operon
   6590..6611    -  protein_bind   CAP binding site: CAP binding activates transcription in the presence of cAMP. E. coli catabolite activator protein
   6624..6716    -  CDS            lacI (fragment): lac repressor; lacI; The lac repressor binds to the lac operator to inhibit transcription in E. coli. This inhibition can be relieved by adding lactose or isopropyl-β-D-thiogalactopyranoside (IPTG).
   6718..6842    -  rep_origin     RSF ori (fragment): Plasmids containing the RSF 1030 origin of replication can be propagated in E. coli cells that contain additional plasmids with compatible origins.
   8763..8780    +  protein_bind   attL2 (fragment): mutant version of attL; recombination site for the Gateway® LR reaction LR Clonase™
  10881..11469   -  rep_origin     ori: high-copy-number ColE1/pMB1/pBR322/pUC origin of replication
  11698..12507   +  CDS            KanR: aminoglycoside phosphotransferase; aph(3')-Ia; confers resistance to kanamycin in bacteria or G418 (Geneticin®) in eukaryotes
>Addgene plasmid #187238 | 1154B_gFLE_pB_VTK_ActG | addgene full sequence | sequence record 373206 | Addgene NGS Result
CTAAATTGTAAGCGTTAATATTTTGTTAAAATTCGCGTTAAATTTTTGTTAAATCAGCTCATTTTTTAAC
CAATAGGCCGAAATCGGCAAAATCCCTTATAAATCAAAAGAATAGACCGAGATAGGGT
[37 nt withheld, positions 129-165]
AAAGAACGTGGACTCCAACGTCAAAGG
[49 nt withheld, positions 193-241]
T
[91 nt withheld, positions 243-333]
G
[124 nt withheld, positions 335-458]
CCCATTCGCCATTCAGGCTGCGCAACTGTTGGGAAGGGCGATCGGTGCGGGCCTCTTCGCTATTACGCCA
GCTGGCGAAAGGGGGATGTGCTGCAAGGCGATTAAGTTGGGTAACGCCAGGGTTTTCCCAGTCACGACGT
TGTAAAACGACGGCCAGTGAGCGCGCCTCGTTCATTCACGTTTTTGAACCCGTGGAGGACGGGCAGACTC
GCGGTGCAAATGTGTTTTACAGCGTGATGGAGCAGATGAAGATGCTCGACACGCTGCAGAACACGCAGCT
AGATTAACCCTAGAAAGATAATCATATTGTGACGTACGTTAAAGATAATCATGTGTAAAATTGACGCATG
TGTTTTATCGGTCTGTATATCGAGGTTTATTTATTAATTTGAATAGATATTAAGTTTTATTATATTTACA
CTTACATACTAATAATAAATTCAACAAACAATTTATTTATGTTTATTTATTTATTAAAAAAAACAAAAAC
TCAAAATTTCTTCTATAAAGTAACAAAACTTTTATCGAATTCATATAACTTCGTATAATGTATGCTATAC
GAAGTTATGGATCCACTAGATCCCAAAGAGACGCTTATTATGGCCACATATACACTGAAGCGGTTTGGCT
CTTGGTTATTCTAGAAAACTCTGTTTTTGAATTAATCATAGGAAAACTGTTTATTCTTTTTTGATATTTC
AACGTATTACAATGAATAGTAACTTTTGATTAAAAAAGAGATGAAGCAATACAAGAAATGTTGAAAAGTT
TATGAAACATCACATTAGCGTGAGTTACGGCAGGATCAAAACCTTATAACAGTCACACTCAGGCAAAAAA
TCCTTCTTGAATATCCTTTATGCATCGCTAGAGCAAGGATTGAAAGCGCAAAGTATATATACAACCTTTT
TTCCCCTCGTCCTTGCGACGGCTCGTTCATCGCTGGTTTTAGAGCTAGAAATAGCAAGTTAAAATAAGGC
TAGTCCGTTATCAACTTGAAAAAGTGGCACCGAGTCGGTGCTTTTTTTGCTGACGGCGGAAGCGTCATAC
ACCGTGGGGGATAGTCACCGAAAAAAATGCACCGACTCGGTGCCACTTTTTCAAGTTGAGTACGGACTAA
GCCTTATTCCAACTTGCTATGTTTCCATAGCTCTGGAACTACCAGGCGACGCGCTCGATCAAGGACGAGG
GGAAAAAAGGTTGTATATATACTTTGCGCTTTCAATCCTTGCTCTAGCGATGCATAAAGGATATTCAAGA
AGGATTTTTTGCCTGAGTGTGACTGTTATAAGGTTTTGATCCTGCCGTAACTCACGCTAATGTGATGTTT
CATAAACTTTTCAACATTTCTTGTATTGCTTCATCTCTTTTTTAATCAAAAGTTACTATTCATTGTAATA
CGTTGAAATATCAAAAAAGAATAAACAGTTTTCCTATGATTAATTCAAAAACAGAGTTTTCTAGAATAAC
CAAGAGCCAAACCGCTTCAGTGTATATGTGGCGACGAATCTACGTCACGACGCTTCTAGTTCTAGTGTTC
CCACAATGGCGCATGTGCTTGTGTGTGAGGCGTCTCTCTCTTCGTCTCTGTTGCGCAAACGCATAGACTG
CACTGAAAAAATCGATTACCTATTTTTTATGAATGAATATTTGCACTATTACTATTCAAACCTATTAAGA
TAGCAATCACATTCAATAGCCAAATACTATACCACCTGAGCGATGCAACGAAATGATCAATTTGAGCAAA
AATGCTGCATATTTAGGACGGCATCATTATAGAAATGCTTCTTGCTGTGTACTTTTCTCTCGTCTGGCAG
CTGTTTCGCCGTTATTGTTAAAACCGGCTTAAGTTAGGTGTGTTTTCTACGACTAGTGAATGCCCTACTA
GAAGATGTGTGTTGCACAAAATGTCCCTGGAATAACCAATTTGAAGTGCAGATAGCAGTAAACGTAAGCT
AATATGAATATTATTTAACTGTAATGTTTTAATATCGCTGGACATTACTAATAAACCCACTATAAACACA
TGTACATATGTATGTTTTGGCATACAATGAGTAGTTGGGGAAAAAATGTGTAAAAGCACCGTGACCATCA
CAGCATAAAGATAACCAGCTGAAGTATCGAATATGAGTAACCCCCAAATTGAATCACATGCCGCAACTGA
TAGGACCCATGGAAGTACACTCTTCATGGCGATATACAAGACACACACAAGCACGAACACCCAGTTGCGG
AGGAAATTCTCCGTAAATGAAAACCCAATCGGCGAACAATTCATACCCATATATGGTAAAAGTTTTGAAC
GCGACTTGAGAGCGGAGAGCATTGCGGCTGATAAGGTTTTAGCGCTAAGCGGGCTTTATAAAACGGGCTG
CGGGACCAGTTTTCATATCACTACCGTTTGAGTTCTTGTGCTGTGTGGATACTCCTCCCGACACAAAGCC
GCTCCATCAGCCAGCAGTCGTCTAATCCAGAGACACCAAACCGAAAGACTTAATTTATATTTATTTAATT
AATTTTAATAAAACACACCAAATGTAAGTAGCTTTCCCCTTCCCAACAACAAAACACCATCGAACCACTC
CCACCAAGAAAAAGCAATAATCGAGAAAAGCCGCGGAAAATGTGTGATTTTTTTTGTAAACAAAACATTT
TTTTATGTGCCAGTGCTGAAAGTGATCAAAAAATACTAGCCACGAGCTAAAGAGTTATTGTATTGACCAA
AACTCCAAAAATACCCAAGTTTGGCCCTAAATTGTCAATCAAAATACCAATAGGTCGAAAGACATCAAAA
TTAACAAAACCAGGGTTTCAAATACCATAACTCAAGAATCAGGATTACAACTGCAGATTTCAGGATATAT
ACATACAAATTATACGAAATTATAAAAACCAAAGCAATTCAATAGCCCCAACTCAAATGTTAGGATCTAA
TATAGTGTTTAAAGCCAAGCTCGCTGATGTGGGCGTGTCACGATTTCACCCAAAGATATGCCAAATTACG
AATTGCAAATCAATTCGCCAACACTTTCTTTTTTTCCCACGCCCTAAAACACCAGATCATCCATAAATGT
ACATACATACAGTATATGCATATTATAATCTATAAAACTAGATCAGGTTCTTGAAAATAGTGACGTAGGC
AGCCGTTTTGGCTTAAGCAGAAATTTTTGCCGGTTTTTCAAAGTTGTAGTTGCAAAAATGGAGAAAACCT
TCGAGCATTCGTTCATGTACACACACTCACGCGCAAAATAACGAGAGAGAGTGTATGTGTGTGTGAGAGA
GCGAAAGCCAGACGACGGTTTGCTTTTCGCCTCGAAACATGACCATATATGGTCACAAAACTTGGCCGCC
GCAATTCAACACACCAGCGCTCTCCTTCGCACCCATAGCGACCATGGCGCGGAGCGAGCGAGATGGCGAG
AGCGAGCGACGCCTATGGCGACGTCGACGCAGGCAGCGATTGAAAAACGCAGTTAACTGGCATTCAACAT
TCACCAGCCACTTTCAGTCGGTTTATTCCAGTCATTCCTTTCAAACCGTGCGGTCGCTTAGCTCAGCCTC
GCCACTTGCGTTTACAGTAGTTTTCACGCCTTGAATTTGTTAAATCGAACAAAAAGGTAAAGTTTAACTA
GCTTTGAAAAGTTTCGTGGCTCTTAATTGTTAAATTTTCTAGAGTGCGTTTAGTGTTTTTTTTTTTATTT
TGTAATGTTAATTTCGGGTTCCAATTCGAGTTTTAGGCAGCCGCCATTTTAAGGGCGCATACACACAGGC
AACTGTGCTCTCTTTGCGGCTTTCTTTTGCACCGGCATTCGTTAAGTGTCGTCTAGAAGCTTCTCCCCTC
CCTTTTCGGCATATTCGTATTGTGGTTTTAATTTTTCGGGGCGGGGCCTTCTATTTTGTAACTGTTCTTT
TAATTTCTTATTACAATTCGATCGCAAGTGAAAATCAGTTTTCAATCGGAAAAGTATTTTTTTATGAAAT
TTTTTTTTGTCCAAGATTAAAATTTTGTACTAAAAAAACGTACATTGCATTGAGTGATTTTTAATTGTAC
ACGAAAAACAAGTTAGTTTGTTATGACAATTGTATTTTGGTAAATCAGCGCAGTCCAAGGAAACCACGCA
AATTCTCAGTTTTTTTTTTTGCCATTTCTACATTACCAAATAAGGTAACCAAAAACTAATGGGAAATCCG
CATTCTTTCCATTGCAGCTTACAATGGTGAGCAAGGGCGAGGAGCTGTTCACCGGGGTGGTGCCCATCCT
GGTCGAGCTGGACGGCGACGTAAACGGCCACAAGTTCAGCGTGTCCGGCGAGGGCGAGGGCGATGCCACC
TACGGCAAGCTGACCCTGAAGTTCATCTGCACCACCAGCAAGCTGCCCGTGCCCTGGCCCACCCTCGTGA
CCACCCTGACCTACGGCGTGCAGTGCTTCAGCCGCTACCCCGACCACATGAAGCAGCACGACTTCTTCAA
GTCCGCCATGCCCGAAGGCTACGTCCAGGAGCGCACCATCTTCTTCAAGGACGACGGCAACTACAAGACC
CGCGCCGAGGTGAAGTTCGAGGGCGACACCCTGGTGAACCGCATCGAGCTGAAGGGCATCGACTTCAAGG
AGGACGGCAACATCCTGGGGCACAAGCTGGAGTACAACTACAACAGCCACAACGTCTATATCATGGCCGA
CAAGCAGAAGAACGGCATCAAGGTGAACTTCAAGATCCGCCACAACATCGAGGACGGCAGCGTGCAGCTC
GCCGACCACTACCAGCAGAACACCCCCATCGGCGACGGCCCCGTGCTGCTGCCCGACAACCACTACCTGA
GCACCCAGTCCGCCCTGAGCAAAGACCCCAACGAGAAGCGCGATCACATGGTCCTGCTGGAGTTCGTGAC
CGCCGCCGGGATCACTCTCGGCATGGACGAGCTGTACAAGTCCGGATGACGGCCGCGACTCTAGATCATA
ATCAGCCATACCACATTTGTAGAGGTTTTACTTGCTTTAAAAAACCTCCCACACCTCCCCCTGAACCTGA
AACATAAAATGAATGCAATTGTTGTTGTTAACTTGTTTATTGCAGCTTATAATGGTTACAAATAAAGCAA
TAGCATCACAAATTTCACAAATAAAGCATTTTTTTCACTGCATTCTAGTTGTGGTTTGTCCAAACTATAA
CTTCGTATAATGTATGCTATACGAAGTTATTACTCGAGGTCGACGGTATCGATAAGCTTGATATCTATAA
CAAGAAAATATATATATAATAAGTTATCACGTAAGTAGAACATGAAATAACAATATAATTATCGTATGAG
TTAAATCTTAAAAGTCACGTAAAAGATAATCATGCGTCATTTTGACTCACGCGGTCGTTATAGTTCAAAA
TCAGTGACACTTACCGCATTGACAAGCACGCCTCACGGGAGCTCCAAGCGGCGACTGAGATGTCCTAAAT
GCACAGCGACGGATTCGCGCTATTTAGAAAGAGAGAGCAATATTTCAAGAATGCATGCGTCAATTTTACG
CAGACTATCTTTCTAGGGTTAATCTAGCTGCATCAGGATCATATCGTCGGGTCTTTTTTCCGGCTCAGTC
ATCGCCCAAGCTGGCGCTATCTGGGCATCGGGGAGGAAGAAGCCCGTGCCTTTTCCCGCGAGGTTGAAGC
GGCATGGAAAGAGTTTGCCGAGGATGACTGCTGCTGCATTGACGTTGAGCGAAAACGCACGTTTACCATG
ATGATTCGGGAAGGTGTGGCCATGCACGCCTTTAACGGTGAACTGTTCGTTCAGGCCACCTGGGATACCA
GTTCGTCGCGGCTTTTCCGGACACAGTTCCGGATGGTCAGCCCGAAGCGCATCAGCAACCCGAACAATAC
CGGCGACAGCCGGAACTGCCGTGCCGGTGTGCAGATTAATGACAGCGGTGCGGCGCTGGGATATTACGTC
AGCGAGGACGGGTATCCTGGCTGGATGCCGCAGAAATGGACATGGATACCCCGTGAGTTACCCGGCGGGC
GCGCTTGGCGTAATCATGGTCATAGCTGTTTCCTGTGTGAAATTGTTATCCGCTCACAATTCCACACAAC
ATACGAGCCGGAAGCATAAAGTGTAAAGCCTGGGGTGCCTAATGAGTGAGCTAACTCACATTAATTGCGT
TGCGCTCACTGCCCGCTTTCCAGTCGGGAAACCTGTCGTGCCAGCTGCATTAATGAATCGGCCAACGCGC
GGGGAGAGGCGGTTTGCGTATTGGGCGCTCTTCCGCTTCCTCGCTCACTGACTCGCTGCGCTCGGTCGTT
CGGCTGCGGCGAGCGGTATCAGCTCACTCAAAGGCGGTAATACGGTTATCCACAGAATCAGGGGATAACG
CAGGAAAGAACATGCGATGTAGAACGCGAGCAAATTCTTTTCCTTCCATGACAGCAGCAGCCACAGTGGG
AAGCCTAACGTCAGACGTGTTTGACATGCCGAGCTGGGCGGGAAAATTACCGCGTGCGCATTGTTTTCAA
GCAAATCACAACTCGCTGCAAACAAAACCGTTGAGAAATTGATTGTTTTATAATTTGTATTTTATTTTAT
TTGTTATAATAAACTAAAAAGACATACTTTTTGCATTTTTTATACATAAAAACATACATACAGCATTATA
AAACACATATAAGCCCTCCCTGTAGAGTCCCGTGTCGAAATCTTCCATCCAAGTTGCACAGTACGACGGA
CGAGTAGGCCGTGTGGGTGCAAAATCCAGCATTTTGCTGTCTTTTGCTCGGAGTACTCTCGGCGAGTCGG
AGGTTTCTGCTGACGTGCTTAGCGCTAAATTAGCCAATTGCTTTTGCAAGTGAAATAACCAGCCGAATAG
TACTTCAAAACTCAGGTAAGTGAACTAGTTTTATAGAACAAATGTTTGTTTGTTAGAAGTTAGTGAAGTG
TTTGTGAAAAAAATCTCTCATTTCGGCAAAACTAACGTAACTGATTTCAAATTGAATTATTGTTTTGTGA
TGTTATATTATTTCATCCAGTTGATTAGTATTTTCTTAGTTATGTTCAAAATACAGTTAAATTAAATTTC
ATTTCATTTACTCATAAAATAATCTCTTGGCTTATTTAATTTTTCTCGAATTTGCTTGTATTGTTCAGTA
GCACGCGCCATTCGCCCTTTGTTACATTTTGTACCTGCTCCCACTAACACACTGGCAGTGCGAAACAAAA
GCCTTCGCACGCGTTGCTGGTATTAGAGTGTGTGCGTGTGTGTGTTGAGCGCTCTGTCAAAATCGGCTGT
TGCCGCCGGTACCGAAATTGCCTGTTCGCACGCTGTTCGTAAACATTCCGTGGTGTGTATCGTGTGTTGT
GCATATTGCGCGCCTCCCCCCCTTATGATAGCAAAAGGTTGCCGTGGTGTGTGGCGCAGTTGAGTTTTTG
GATTAATTTTCTAAGGAAATGGCACGAGAAGAGCGGTGGCAGTGTGTTGGTTTGCTCTGTCCCTTCCTTT
CTGTGTGAAGTGTTCTTACAGCACAGCACGTATCCACCACCGCACACAGAGCAGGCAAGGAAGTGGAAGT
GAACAAGTGTGCTGCGCATGCATGTGTGTGGGGGGCATTTTAGCTGAGATCGTCGTTATTTGAGAAGCGG
TATAGGGGCCAGTCGGTGTCGACGTACGGAAGCGATTTAGTTTTAATCCAAGCGTATCCCGTCGTGGAGT
GGTTGTGTGGCTCTGTGTGCTCTCATATCAGTTCCTGAGTGAGGTTAGTAGAATCACAGTCCTTGGCCTT
TTTCGTTACAAGATATCCAGAAGGATGGCGTTATTTCCACAGCTTACCATGGTGCTCTTGTGTGCTCGAA
TCAGGGGTGAAAATCCGTTTTGTGTTTCATGAACCGCAGTTGGCACTGGAGCGGATTCATAAGTCTTCGA
TATGCAATAGATAAGAGAGACGTTGGGGCATAGTTGGGAAGCTTTCCGAGATGTGGAGTTTCCGAGAGGA
GAAATGGTGCTTTCGTGCACGTTCCGGGACAGCGGGCCCCGCGAAGAGCATCTCGTTGTCGTTCATCCGG
CAATAATTGATGCGAAAAGCGCGCGCGCCACTGGCTTAGCGCAGTGTACACAGTGATATTCACCTACACA
CACAGAGGCACACGCCTTCACACGCGCGCGTGCTTCAAAGGCTACTTCGGTAGCGGTGTGTGAGGTCGCT
TGCAATGGACAATGAAAATTTCGCTGGAAAATACCATCGTCGCTTTAGGTTGCTATGAGTGCGGGTAGAG
CGGTGGTCGTCGATAGTGGTGGTGTAGTGTGTGTGTGTGCAACGGCAATTATTTTTTATAATATTTCGAC
CATCTTTCTTTCTCTCTCTCCACGTGCTGCTGCTGCTGCATTGCATGTTCCACTATTCCTCTCGGTTTGT
GCCTGCGGACGCCATTGCTAGTCGAAAGAGAGTCGCCGTTAGTCGCGCTTCGAGCAACGGACACGTTTTT
TGGTTGAAACCAACAGCTTTTTTCATCTTCGGGAGACACACAGATCTCGAATCGTACATTCCCAAAGGAG
AATTGTCATCTTCCGGTGAATAAAGAAAGGAAACAATATGGGCTCTAGCCTGGACGACGAGCACATCCTG
AGCGCCCTGCTGCAGAGCGACGACGAACTGGTGGGCGAGGACAGCGACAGCGAGGTCAGCGACCACGTGT
CCGAGGACGACGTGCAGTCCGACACCGAGGAAGCCTTCATCGACGAGGTGCACGAAGTGCAGCCTACCAG
CAGCGGCTCCGAGATCCTGGACGAGCAGAACGTGATCGAGCAGCCTGGCAGCTCCCTGGCCAGCAACAGA
ATCCTGACCCTGCCCCAGAGAACCATCAGAGGCAAGAACAAGCACTGCTGGTCCACCTCCAAGAGCACCA
GGCGGAGCAGAGTGTCCGCCCTGAACATCGTGCGGAGCCAGAGGGGCCCCACCAGAATGTGCAGAAACAT
CTACGACCCCCTGCTGTGCTTCAAGCTGTTCTTCACCGACGAGATCATCAGCGAGATCGTGAAGTGGACC
AACGCCGAGATCAGCCTGAAGAGGCGGGAGAGCATGACCAGCGCCACCTTCAGAGACACCAACGAGGACG
AGATCTACGCCTTCTTCGGCATCCTGGTGATGACCGCCGTGAGAAAGGACAACCACATGAGCACCGACGA
CCTGTTCGACAGATCCCTGAGCATGGTGTACGTGTCCGTGATGAGCAGAGACAGATTCGACTTCCTGATC
AGATGCCTGAGAATGGACGACAAGAGCATCAGACCCACCCTGCGGGAGAACGACGTGTTCACCCCCGTGC
GGAAGATCTGGGACCTGTTCATCCACCAGTGCATCCAGAACTACACCCCTGGCGCCCACCTGACCATCGA
TGAGCAGCTGCTGGGCTTCAGAGGCAGATGCCCCTTCAGAGTGTACATCCCCAACAAGCCCAGCAAGTAC
GGCATCAAGATCCTGATGATGTGCGACAGCGGCACCAAGTACATGATCAACGGCATGCCCTACCTGGGCA
GAGGCACCCAGACAAACGGCGTGCCCCTGGGCGAGTACTACGTGAAAGAACTGAGCAAGCCTGTGCATGG
CAGCTGCAGGAACATCACCTGCGACAACTGGTTCACCAGCATCCCCCTGGCCAAGAACCTGCTGCAGGAA
CCCTACAAGCTGACCATCGTGGGCACCGTGCGGAGCAACAAGCGGGAGATCCCAGAGGTGCTGAAGAACA
GCAGATCCAGACCTGTGGGAACAAGCATGTTCTGCTTCGACGGCCCCCTGACCCTGGTGTCCTACAAGCC
CAAGCCCGCCAAGATGGTGTACCTGCTGTCCAGCTGCGACGAGGACGCCAGCATCAACGAGAGCACCGGC
AAGCCCCAGATGGTGATGTACTACAACCAGACCAAGGGCGGCGTGGACACCCTGGACCAGATGTGCAGCG
TGATGACCTGCAGCAGAAAGACCAACAGATGGCCCATGGCCCTGCTGTACGGCATGATCAATATCGCCTG
CATCAACAGCTTCATCATCTACAGCCACAACGTGTCCAGCAAGGGCGAGAAGGTGCAGAGCCGGAAGAAA
TTCATGCGGAACCTGTACATGAGCCTGACCTCCAGCTTCATGAGAAAGAGACTGGAAGCCCCCACCCTGA
AGAGATACCTGCGGGACAACATCAGCAACATCCTGCCCAAGGAAGTGCCAGGAACAAGCGACGACAGCAC
CGAGGAACCCGTGATGAAGAAGAGGACCTACTGCACCTACTGTCCCAGCAAGATCAGAAGAAAGGCCAAC
GCCAGCTGCAAGAAATGCAAAAAAGTGATCTGCCGGGAGCACAACATCGACATGTGCCAGAGCTGTTTCT
GACATGTGAGCAAAAGGCCAGCAAAAGGCCAGGAACCGTAAAAAGGCCGCGTTGCTGGCGTTTTTCCATA
GGCTCCGCCCCCCTGACGAGCATCACAAAAATCGACGCTCAAGTCAGAGGTGGCGAAACCCGACAGGACT
ATAAAGATACCAGGCGTTTCCCCCTGGAAGCTCCCTCGTGCGCTCTCCTGTTCCGACCCTGCCGCTTACC
GGATACCTGTCCGCCTTTCTCCCTTCGGGAAGCGTGGCGCTTTCTCATAGCTCACGCTGTAGGTATCTCA
GTTCGGTGTAGGTCGTTCGCTCCAAGCTGGGCTGTGTGCACGAACCCCCCGTTCAGCCCGACCGCTGCGC
CTTATCCGGTAACTATCGTCTTGAGTCCAACCCGGTAAGACACGACTTATCGCCACTGGCAGCAGCCACT
GGTAACAGGATTAGCAGAGCGAGGTATGTAGGCGGTGCTACAGAGTTCTTGAAGTGGTGGCCTAACTACG
GCTACACTAGAAGAACAGTATTTGGTATCTGCGCTCTGCTGAAGCCAGTTACCTTCGGAAAAAGAGTTGG
TAGCTCTTGATCCGGCAAACAAACCACCGCTGGTAGCGGTGGTTTTTTTGTTTGCAAGCAGCAGATTACG
CGCAGAAAAAAAGGATCTCAAGAAGATCCTTTGATCTTTTCTACGGGGTCTGACGCTCAGTGGAACGAAA
ACTCACGTTAAGGGATTTTGGTCATGAGATTATCAAAAAGGATCTTCACCTAGATCCCTGTTTCCTGGCA
GCTCTGGCCCGTGTCTCAAAATCTCTGATGTTACATTGCACAAGATAAAAATATATCATCATGAACAATA
AAACTGTCTGCTTACATAAACAGTAATACAAGGGGTGTTATGAGCCATATTCAACGGGAAACGTCGAGGC
CGCGATTAAATTCCAACATGGATGCTGATTTATATGGGTATAAATGGGCTCGCGATAATGTCGGGCAATC
AGGTGCGACAATCTATCGCTTGTATGGGAAGCCCGATGCGCCAGAGTTGTTTCTGAAACATGGCAAAGGT
AGCGTTGCCAATGATGTTACAGATGAGATGGTCAGACTAAACTGGCTGACGGAATTTATGCCTCTTCCGA
CCATCAAGCATTTTATCCGTACTCCTGATGATGCATGGTTACTCACCACTGCGATCCCCGGAAAAACAGC
ATTCCAGGTATTAGAAGAATATCCTGATTCAGGTGAAAATATTGTTGATGCGCTGGCAGTGTTCCTGCGC
CGGTTGCATTCGATTCCTGTTTGTAATTGTCCTTTTAACAGCGATCGCGTATTTCGTCTCGCTCAGGCGC
AATCACGAATGAATAACGGTTTGGTTGATGCGAGTGATTTTGATGACGAGCGTAATGGCTGGCCTGTTGA
ACAAGTCTGGAAAGAAATGCATAAACTTTTGCCATTCTCACCGGATTCAGTCGTCACTCATGGTGATTTC
TCACTTGATAACCTTATTTTTGACGAGGGGAAATTAATAGGTTGTATTGATGTTGGACGAGTCGGAATCG
CAGACCGATACCAGGATCTTGCCATCCTATGGAACTGCCTCGGTGAGTTTTCTCCTTCATTACAGAAACG
GCTTTTTCAAAAATATGGTATTGATAATCCTGATATGAATAAATTGCAGTTTCATTTGATGCTCGATGAG
TTTTTCTAATCAGAATTGGTTAATTGGTTGTAACACTGGCCATTTCCCCGAAAAGTGCCAC
